Addgene plasmid #170540: pT2/CMV-eGFP.PB/PTK
Purpose: Expresses the puromycin resistance gene fused to a thymidine kinase, upon excision of this cassette the reading frame of eGFP is restored
Depositing lab: Jacob Giehm Mikkelsen. Depositing organization: Aarhus University. Publication: CRISPR-Cas9-directed gene tagging using a single integrase-defective lentiviral vector carrying a transposase-based Cas9 off switch. Thomsen EA, Skipper KA, Andersen S, Haslund D, Skov TW, Mikkelsen JG. Mol Ther Nucleic Acids. 2022 Aug 4;29:563-576. doi: 10.1016/j.omtn.2022.08.005. eCollection 2022 Sep 13. PubMed 36090759.
Backbone
  Vector backbone: pMCS-AAT-PB:PGKPuroΔTK
  Backbone manufacturer: PMID: 24071911
  Vector type: Mammalian Expression
Growth in bacteria
  Bacterial resistance: Ampicillin, 100 μg/mL
  Growth temperature: 37°C
  Growth strain: DH5alpha
  Copy number: High Copy
Gene/Insert
  Gene/Insert name: Delta 5'-eGFP CMV-PuroTK- Delta 3'-eGFP
  Insert size (bp): 3952
Terms and licenses: Academic/Nonprofit Terms; Industry Terms: Not Available to Industry
How to cite: pT2/CMV-eGFP.PB/PTK was a gift from Jacob Giehm Mikkelsen (Addgene plasmid # 170540 ; http://n2t.net/addgene:170540 ; RRID:Addgene_170540)
