[The description below was written by a language model from this plasmid's Addgene catalogue record and pLannotate feature annotations shown in this document.]
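Description:
pT2/CMV-eGFP.PB/PTK is a mammalian expression plasmid that serves as a fluorescence reporter for excision of a piggyBac-type selection cassette. It is built from parts of pMCS-AAT-PB:PGKPuroΔTK in a pBluescript-like bacterial backbone. That backbone carries a high-copy ColE1/pUC origin, an ampicillin resistance gene with its own promoter, an f1 origin, lacZα and lac regulatory remnants, and flanking T7 and T3 promoters.

The payload is a split eGFP gene. A CMV enhancer/promoter drives a 5' eGFP fragment, and the 3' eGFP fragment with a bGH polyadenylation signal lies several kilobases downstream. Between the two halves sits a selection cassette in which the mouse PGK promoter (with the bacterial EM7 promoter) drives a fusion of puromycin N-acetyltransferase to truncated herpes simplex virus thymidine kinase, terminated by its own bGH poly(A). The cassette also contains attB1 and attB2 Gateway sites, carried over from the parental vector. The fusion allows positive selection with puromycin and negative selection with nucleoside analogues such as ganciclovir. According to the record, removing this cassette restores the eGFP reading frame, so cells turn green only after excision.

The "PB" in the name and the parental backbone suggest that piggyBac transposase performs the excision, but the feature table does not annotate piggyBac terminal repeats. Likewise, "pT2" and a short match to Sleeping Beauty sequence downstream of eGFP hint at a Sleeping Beauty T2 transposon context for genomic delivery, although no inverted repeats are annotated. The associated work concerns a transposase-based off switch for CRISPR-Cas9 gene tagging, which fits use of this plasmid as an excision reporter.
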