Features (pLannotate 1.2.2; 27 found; start..end, strand, type, name):
     30..458     -  rep_origin     f1 ori (sequence partly withheld): f1 bacteriophage origin of replication; arrow indicates direction of (+) strand synthesis
    463..618     -  CDS            lacZα (fragment): LacZα fragment of β-galactosidase; lacZ fragment
    626..644     +  promoter       T7 promoter: promoter for bacteriophage T7 RNA polymerase
   1105..1408    +  enhancer       CMV enhancer: human cytomegalovirus immediate early enhancer
   1409..1612    +  promoter       CMV promoter: human cytomegalovirus (CMV) immediate early promoter
   1650..1952    +  CDS            EGFP (fragment): EGFP is a basic (constitutively fluorescent) green fluorescent protein published in 1996, derived from Aequorea victoria. It is reported to be a rapidly-maturing weak dimer with moderate acid sensitivity.
   2279..2303    +  protein_bind   attB1: mutant version of attB; recombination site for the Gateway® BP reaction BP Clonase™
   2335..2389    -  misc_feature   MCS (fragment): pBluescript multiple cloning site
   2399..2898    +  promoter       PGK promoter: mouse phosphoglycerate kinase 1 promoter
   2910..2957    +  promoter       EM7 promoter: synthetic bacterial promoter&nbsp
   2981..3575    +  CDS            PuroR (fragment): puromycin N-acetyltransferase; pac from Streptomyces alboniger; confers resistance to puromycin
   3582..4577    +  CDS            ΔTK: truncated herpes simplex virus thymidine kinase (Salomon et al., 1995) confers sensitivity to nucleoside analogs such as acyclovir or ganciclovir
   4605..4829    +  polyA_signal   bGH poly(A) signal: bovine growth hormone polyadenylation signal
   4833..4854    +  promoter       SV40 promoter (fragment): SV40 enhancer and early promoter
   4914..4938    -  protein_bind   attB2: mutant version of attB; recombination site for the Gateway® BP reaction BP Clonase™
   5185..5601    +  CDS            EGFP (fragment): the original enhanced GFP (Yang et al., 1996) mammalian codon-optimized
   5643..5850    +  polyA_signal   bGH poly(A) signal: bovine growth hormone polyadenylation signal
   5877..5946    +  CDS            SB100X (fragment): hyperactive variant of the Sleeping Beauty transposase (Mátés et al., 2009)
   6227..6316    +  misc_feature   MCS (fragment): pBluescript multiple cloning site
   6329..6347    -  promoter       T3 promoter: promoter for bacteriophage T3 RNA polymerase
   6392..6408    -  protein_bind   lac operator: The lac repressor binds to the lac operator to inhibit transcription in E. coli. This inhibition can be relieved by adding lactose or isopropyl-β-D-thiogalactopyranoside (IPTG). lac repressor encoded by lacI
   6416..6446    -  promoter       lac promoter: promoter for the E. coli lac operon
   6461..6482    -  protein_bind   CAP binding site: CAP binding activates transcription in the presence of cAMP. E. coli catabolite activator protein
   6495..6587    -  CDS            lacI (fragment): lac repressor; lacI; The lac repressor binds to the lac operator to inhibit transcription in E. coli. This inhibition can be relieved by adding lactose or isopropyl-β-D-thiogalactopyranoside (IPTG).
   6770..7358    -  rep_origin     ori: high-copy-number ColE1/pMB1/pBR322/pUC origin of replication
   7529..8389    -  CDS            AmpR: β-lactamase; bla; confers resistance to ampicillin, carbenicillin, and related antibiotics
   8390..8494    -  promoter       AmpR promoter: bla
>Addgene plasmid #170540 | pT2/CMV-eGFP.PB/PTK | addgene full sequence | sequence record 377690 | Addgene NGS Result
CTAAATTGTAAGCGTTAATATTTTGTTAAAATTCGCGTTAAATTTTTGTTAAATCAGCTCATTTTTTAAC
CAATAGGCCGAAATCGGCAAAATCCCTTATAAATCAAAAGAATAGACCGAGATAGGGT
[37 nt withheld, positions 129-165]
AAAGAACGTGGACTCCAACGTCAAAGG
[49 nt withheld, positions 193-241]
T
[91 nt withheld, positions 243-333]
G
[124 nt withheld, positions 335-458]
CCCATTCGCCATTCAGGCTGCGCAACTGTTGGGAAGGGCGATCGGTGCGGGCCTCTTCGCTATTACGCCA
GCTGGCGAAAGGGGGATGTGCTGCAAGGCGATTAAGTTGGGTAACGCCAGGGTTTTCCCAGTCACGACGT
TGTAAAACGACGGCCAGTGAGCGCGCGTAATACGACTCACTATAGGGCGAATTGGAGCTCGTTTAAACGG
CGCGTTCGGATCCCTATACAGTTGAAGTCGGAAGTTTACATACACTTAAGTTGGAGTCATTAAAACTCGT
TTTTCAACTACTCCACAAATTTCTTGTTAACAAACAATAGTTTTGGCAAGTCAGTTAGGACATCTACTTT
GTGCATGACACAAGTCATTTTTCCAACAATTGTTTACAGACAGATTATTTCACTTATAATTCACTGTATC
ACAATTCCAGTGGGTCAGAAGTTTACATACACTAAGTTGACTGTGCCTTTAAACAGCTTGGAAAATTCCA
GAAAATGATGTCATGGCTTTAGAAGCTTGGTACCGCGGCCGCTCTAGAGTTTAAACCCTAGGATCGATGA
ATTCGTTTAAACGTCGACGGCGCGCCTAGTTATTAATAGTAATCAATTACGGGGTCATTAGTTCATAGCC
CATATATGGAGTTCCGCGTTACATAACTTACGGTAAATGGCCCGCCTGGCTGACCGCCCAACGACCCCCG
CCCATTGACGTCAATAATGACGTATGTTCCCATAGTAACGCCAATAGGGACTTTCCATTGACGTCAATGG
GTGGAGTATTTACGGTAAACTGCCCACTTGGCAGTACATCAAGTGTATCATATGCCAAGTACGCCCCCTA
TTGACGTCAATGACGGTAAATGGCCCGCCTGGCATTATGCCCAGTACATGACCTTATGGGACTTTCCTAC
TTGGCAGTACATCTACGTATTAGTCATCGCTATTACCATGGTGATGCGGTTTTGGCAGTACATCAATGGG
CGTGGATAGCGGTTTGACTCACGGGGATTTCCAAGTCTCCACCCCATTGACGTCAATGGGAGTTTGTTTT
GGCACCAAAATCAACGGGACTTTCCAAAATGTCGTAACAACTCCGCCCCATTGACGCAAATGGGCGGTAG
GCGTGTACGGTGGGAGGTCTATATAAGCAGAGCTCGTTTAGTGAACCGTCAGATCGGCGCGCCGCGGCCG
CATGGTGAGCAAGGGCGAGGAGCTGTTCACCGGGGTGGTGCCCATCCTGGTCGAGCTGGACGGCGACGTA
AACGGCCACAAGTTCAGCGTGTCCGGCGAGGGCGAGGGCGATGCCACCTACGGCAAGCTGACCCTGAAGT
TCATCTGCACCACCGGCAAGCTGCCCGTGCCCTGGCCCACCCTCGTGACCACCCTGACCTACGGCGTGCA
GTGCTTCAGCCGCTACCCCGACCACATGAAGCAGCACGACTTCTTCAAGTCCGCCATGCCCGAAGGCTAC
GTCCAGGAGCGCACCATCTTCTTTAACCCTAGAAAGATAGTCTGCGTAAAATTGACGCATGCATTCTTGA
AATATTGCTCTCTCTTTCTAAATAGCGCGAATCCGTCGCTGTGCATTTAGGACATCTCAGTCGCCGCTTG
GAGCTCCCGTGAGGCGTGCTTGTCAATGCGGTAAGTGTCACTGATTTTGAACTATAACGACCGCGTGAGT
CAAAATGACGCATGATTATCTTTTACGTGACTTTTAAGATTTAACTCATACGATAATTATATTGTTATTT
CATGTTCTACTTACGTGATAACTTATTATATATATATTTTCTTGTTATAGATATCAACTAGAATGCTAGC
ACAAGTTTGTACAAAAAAGCAGGCTGGCGCCGGAACCAATTCAGTCGACTGGATCCGGTACCGGGCCCCC
CCTCGAGGTCGAGACGGTATCGATAAGCTTGATATCGAATTAATTCTACCGGGTAGGGGAGGCGCTTTTC
CCAAGGCAGTCTGGAGCATGCGCTTTAGCAGCCCCGCTGGGCACTTGGCGCTACACAAGTGGCCTCTGGC
CTCGCACACATTCCACATCCACCGGTAGGCGCCAACCGGCTCCGTTCTTTGGTGGCCCCTTCGCGCCACC
TTCTACTCCTCCCCTAGTCAGGAAGTTCCCCCCCGCCCCGCAGCTCGCGTCGTGCAGGACGTGACAAATG
GAAGTAGCACGTCTCACTAGTCTCGTGCAGATGGACAGCACCGCTGAGCAATGGAAGCGGGTAGGCCTTT
GGGGCAGCGGCCAATAGCAGCTTTGCTCCTTCGCTTTCTGGGCTCAGAGGCTGGGAAGGGGTGGGTCCGG
GGGCGGGCTCAGGGGCGGGCTCAGGGGCGGGGCGGGCGCCCGAAGGTCCTCCGGAGGCCCGGCATTCTGC
ACGCTTCAAAAGCGCACGTCTGCCGCGCTGTTCTCCTCTTCCTCATCTCCGGGCCTTTCGACCTGCAGCC
TGTTGACAATTAATCATCGGCATAGTATATCGGCATAGTATAATACGACAAGGTGAGGAACTAAACCATG
GGGACCGAGTACAAGCCCACGGTGCGCCTCGCCACCCGCGACGACGTCCCCCGGGCCGTACGCACCCTCG
CCGCCGCGTTCGCCGACTACCCCGCCACGCGCCACACCGTCGACCCGGACCGCCACATCGAGCGGGTCAC
CGAGCTGCAAGAACTCTTCCTCACGCGCGTCGGGCTCGACATCGGCAAGGTGTGGGTCGCGGACGACGGC
GCCGCGGTGGCGGTCTGGACCACGCCGGAGAGCGTCGAAGCGGGGGCGGTGTTCGCCGAGATCGGCCCGC
GCATGGCCGAGTTGAGCGGTTCCCGGCTGGCCGCGCAGCAACAGATGGAAGGCCTCCTGGCGCCGCACCG
GCCCAAGGAGCCCGCGTGGTTCCTGGCCACCGTCGGCGTCTCGCCCGACCACCAGGGCAAGGGTCTGGGC
AGCGCCGTCGTGCTCCCCGGAGTGGAGGCGGCCGAGCGCGCCGGGGTGCCCGCCTTCCTGGAGACCTCCG
CGCCCCGCAACCTCCCCTTCTACGAGCGGCTCGGCTTCACCGTCACCGCCGACGTCGAGGTGCCCGAAGG
ACCGCGCACCTGGTGCATGACCCGCAAGCCCGGTGCCGGATCCATGCCCACGCTACTGCGGGTTTATATA
GACGGTCCTCACGGGATGGGGAAAACCACCACCACGCAACTGCTGGTGGCCCTGGGTTCGCGCGACGATA
TCGTCTACGTACCCGAGCCGATGACTTACTGGCAGGTGCTGGGGGCTTCCGAGACAATCGCGAACATCTA
CACCACACAACACCGCCTCGACCAGGGTGAGATATCGGCCGGGGACGCGGCGGTGGTAATGACAAGCGCC
CAGATAACAATGGGCATGCCTTATGCCGTGACCGACGCCGTTCTGGCTCCTCATATCGGGGGGGAGGCTG
GGAGCTCACATGCCCCGCCCCCGGCCCTCACCCTCATCTTCGACCGCCATCCCATCGCCGCCCTCCTGTG
CTACCCGGCCGCGCGATACCTTATGGGCAGCATGACCCCCCAGGCCGTGCTGGCGTTCGTGGCCCTCATC
CCGCCGACCTTGCCCGGCACAAACATCGTGTTGGGGGCCCTTCCGGAGGACAGACACATCGACCGCCTGG
CCAAACGCCAGCGCCCCGGCGAGCGGCTTGACCTGGCTATGCTGGCCGCGATTCGCCGCGTTTACGGGCT
GCTTGCCAATACGGTGCGGTATCTGCAGGGCGGCGGGTCGTGGCGGGAGGATTGGGGACAGCTTTCGGGG
ACGGCCGTGCCGCCCCAGGGTGCCGAGCCCCAGAGCAACGCGGGCCCACGACCCCATATCGGGGACACGT
TATTTACCCTGTTTCGGGCCCCCGAGTTGCTGGCCCCCAACGGCGACCTGTACAACGTGTTTGCCTGGGC
CTTGGACGTCTTGGCCAAACGCCTCCGTCCCATGCACGTCTTTATCCTGGATTACGACCAATCGCCCGCC
GGCTGCCGGGACGCCCTGCTGCAACTTACCTCCGGGATGGTCCAGACCCACGTCACCACCCCCGGCTCCA
TACCGACGATCTGCGACCTGGCGCGCACGTTTGCCCGGGAGATGGGGGAGGCTAACTGAGCTCTAGAGCT
CGCTGATCAGCCTCGACTGTGCCTTCTAGTTGCCAGCCATCTGTTGTTTGCCCCTCCCCCGTGCCTTCCT
TGACCCTGGAAGGTGCCACTCCCACTGTCCTTTCCTAATAAAATGAGGAAATTGCATCGCATTGTCTGAG
TAGGTGTCATTCTATTCTGGGGGGTGGGGTGGGGCAGGACAGCAAGGGGGAGGATTGGGAAGACAATAGC
AGGCATGCTGGGGATGCGGTGGGCTCTATGGCTTCTGAGGCGGAAAGAACCAGCTGGGGCTCGAGATCCA
CTAGTTCTAGCCTCGAGGCTAGAGCGGCCCACTCGAGATATCTAGACCCAGCTTTCTTGTACAAAGTGGT
ACTAGTTAAAAGTTTTGTTACTTTATAGAAGAAATTTTGAGTTTTTGTTTTTTTTTAATAAATAAATAAA
CATAAATAAATTGTTTGTTGAATTTATTATTAGTATGTAAGTGTAAATATAATAAAACTTAATATCTATT
CAAATTAATAAATAAACCTCGATATACAGACCGATAAAACACATGCGTCAATTTTACGCATGATTATCTT
TAACGTACGTCACAATATGATTATCTTTCTAGGGTTAAGGACGACGGCAACTACAAGACCCGCGCCGAGG
TGAAGTTCGAGGGCGACACCCTGGTGAACCGCATCGAGCTGAAGGGCATCGACTTCAAGGAGGACGGCAA
CATCCTGGGGCACAAGCTGGAGTACAACTACAACAGCCACAACGTCTATATCATGGCCGACAAGCAGAAG
AACGGCATCAAGGTGAACTTCAAGATCCGCCACAACATCGAGGACGGCAGCGTGCAGCTCGCCGACCACT
ACCAGCAGAACACCCCCATCGGCGACGGCCCCGTGCTGCTGCCCGACAACCACTACCTGAGCACCCAGTC
CGCCCTGAGCAAAGACCCCAACGAGAAGCGCGATCACATGGTCCTGCTGGAGTTCGTGACCGCCGCCGGG
ATCACTCTCGGCATGGACGAGCTGTACAAGTAAGCGGCCGCTTAATTAAGTTTAAACCCGCTGATCAGCC
TCGACTGTGCCTTCTAGTTGCCAGCCATCTGTTGTTTGCCCCTCCCCCGTGCCTTCCTTGACCCTGGAAG
GTGCCACTCCCACTGTCCTTTCCTAATAAAATGAGGAAATTGCATCGCATTGTCTGAGTAGGTGTCATTC
TATTCTGGGGGGTGGGGTGGGGCAGGACAGCAAGGGGGAGGATTGGGAAGACAATAGCAGGCATGCTGGG
GATTAATTAAGAATTCACCGGTACTAGTAGCTTGTGGAAGGCTACTCGAAATGTTTGACCCAAGTTAAAC
AATTTAAAGGCAATGCTACCAAATACTAATTGAGTGTATGTAAACTTCTGACCCACTGGGAATGTGATGA
AAGAAATAAAAGCTGAAATGAATCATTCTCTCTACTATTATTCTGATATTTCACATTCTTAAAATAAAGT
GGTGATCCTAACTGACCTAAGACAGGGAATTTTTACTAGGATTAAATGTCAGGAATTGTGAAAAAGTGAG
TTTAAATGTATTTGGCTAAGGTGTATGTAAACTTCCGACTTCAACTGTATAGGGATCCTCTGGCCCAGCA
GGCCCCAGAAGACCATTAATTAAGGCCGGGCCGCTCTAGAACTAGTGGATCCCCCGGGCTGCAGGAATTC
GATATCAAGCTTATCGATACCGTCGACCTCGAGGGGGGGCCCGGTACCCAGCTTTTGTTCCCTTTAGTGA
GGGTTAATTGCGCGCTTGGCGTAATCATGGTCATAGCTGTTTCCTGTGTGAAATTGTTATCCGCTCACAA
TTCCACACAACATACGAGCCGGGAGCATAAAGTGTAAAGCCTGGGGTGCCTAATGAGTGAGCTAACTCAC
ATTAATTGCGTTGCGCTCACTGCCCGCTTTCCAGTCGGGAAACCTGTCGTGCCAGCTGCATTAATGAATC
GGCCAACGCGCGGGGAGAGGCGGTTTGCGTATTGGGCGCTCTTCCGCTTCCTCGCTCACTGACTCGCTGC
GCTCGGTCGTTCGGCTGCGGCGAGCGGTATCAGCTCACTCAAAGGCGGTAATACGGTTATCCACAGAATC
AGGGGATAACGCAGGAAAGAACATGTGAGCAAAAGGCCAGCAAAAGGCCAGGAACCGTAAAAAGGCCGCG
TTGCTGGCGTTTTTCCATAGGCTCCGCCCCCCTGACGAGCATCACAAAAATCGACGCTCAAGTCAGAGGT
GGCGAAACCCGACAGGACTATAAAGATACCAGGCGTTTCCCCCTGGAAGCTCCCTCGTGCGCTCTCCTGT
TCCGACCCTGCCGCTTACCGGATACCTGTCCGCCTTTCTCCCTTCGGGAAGCGTGGCGCTTTCTCATAGC
TCACGCTGTAGGTATCTCAGTTCGGTGTAGGTCGTTCGCTCCAAGCTGGGCTGTGTGCACGAACCCCCCG
TTCAGCCCGACCGCTGCGCCTTATCCGGTAACTATCGTCTTGAGTCCAACCCGGTAAGACACGACTTATC
GCCACTGGCAGCAGCCACTGGTAACAGGATTAGCAGAGCGAGGTATGTAGGCGGTGCTACAGAGTTCTTG
AAGTGGTGGCCTAACTACGGCTACACTAGAAGAACAGTATTTGGTATCTGCGCTCTGCTGAAGCCAGTTA
CCTTCGGAAAAAGAGTTGGTAGCTCTTGATCCGGCAAACAAACCACCGCTGGTAGCGGTGGTTTTTTTGT
TTGCAAGCAGCAGATTACGCGCAGAAAAAAAGGATCTCAAGAAGATCCTTTGATCTTTTCTACGGGGTCT
GACGCTCAGTGGAACGAAAACTCACGTTAAGGGATTTTGGTCATGAGATTATCAAAAAGGATCTTCACCT
AGATCCTTTTAAATTAAAAATGAAGTTTTAAATCAATCTAAAGTATATATGAGTAAACTTGGTCTGACAG
TTACCAATGCTTAATCAGTGAGGCACCTATCTCAGCGATCTGTCTATTTCGTTCATCCATAGTTGCCTGA
CTCCCCGTCGTGTAGATAACTACGATACGGGAGGGCTTACCATCTGGCCCCAGTGCTGCAATGATACCGC
GAGACCCACGCTCACCGGCTCCAGATTTATCAGCAATAAACCAGCCAGCCGGAAGGGCCGAGCGCAGAAG
TGGTCCTGCAACTTTATCCGCCTCCATCCAGTCTATTAATTGTTGCCGGGAAGCTAGAGTAAGTAGTTCG
CCAGTTAATAGTTTGCGCAACGTTGTTGCCATTGCTACAGGCATCGTGGTGTCACGCTCGTCGTTTGGTA
TGGCTTCATTCAGCTCCGGTTCCCAACGATCAAGGCGAGTTACATGATCCCCCATGTTGTGCAAAAAAGC
GGTTAGCTCCTTCGGTCCTCCGATCGTTGTCAGAAGTAAGTTGGCCGCAGTGTTATCACTCATGGTTATG
GCAGCACTGCATAATTCTCTTACTGTCATGCCATCCGTAAGATGCTTTTCTGTGACTGGTGAGTACTCAA
CCAAGTCATTCTGAGAATAGTGTATGCGGCGACCGAGTTGCTCTTGCCCGGCGTCAATACGGGATAATAC
CGCGCCACATAGCAGAACTTTAAAAGTGCTCATCATTGGAAAACGTTCTTCGGGGCGAAAACTCTCAAGG
ATCTTACCGCTGTTGAGATCCAGTTCGATGTAACCCACTCGTGCACCCAACTGATCTTCAGCATCTTTTA
CTTTCACCAGCGTTTCTGGGTGAGCAAAAACAGGAAGGCAAAATGCCGCAAAAAAGGGAATAAGGGCGAC
ACGGAAATGTTGAATACTCATACTCTTCCTTTTTCAATATTATTGAAGCATTTATCAGGGTTATTGTCTC
ATGAGCGGATACATATTTGAATGTATTTAGAAAAATAAACAAATAGGGGTTCCGCGCACATTTCCCCGAA
AAGTGCCAC
